Addgene plasmid #224059: AiP13878 - pAAV-AiE1037m-minBG-SYFP2-P2A-3XFLAG-10aa-H2B-WPRE3-BGHpA (Alias: CN3878)
Purpose: AiE1037m is an enhancer sequence, designed to drive AAV-mediated transgene expression incortical L5_ET neurons
Depositing lab: Allen Institute for Brain Science & Jonathan Ting. Depositing organization: Allen Institute. Publication: A suite of enhancer AAVs and transgenic mouse lines for genetic access to cortical cell types. Ben-Simon Y, Hooper M, Narayan S, Daigle TL, Dwivedi D, Way SW, Oster A, Stafford DA, Mich JK, Taormina MJ, Martinez RA, Opitz-Araya X, Roth JR, Alexander JR, Allen S, Amster A, Arbuckle J, Ayala A, Baker PM, Bakken TE, Barcelli T, Barta S, Bendrick J, Bertagnolli D, Bielstein C, Bishwakarma P, Bowlus J, Boyer G, Brouner K, Casian B, Casper T, Chakka AB, Chakrabarty R, Chance RK, Chavan S, Clark M, Colbert K, Collman F, Daniel S, Departee M, DiValentin P, Donadio N, Dotson N, Egdorf T, Fliss T, Gabitto M, Garcia J, Gary A, Gasperini M, Gloe J, Goldy J, Gore BB, Graybuck L, Greisman N, Haeseleer F, Halterman C, Haradon Z, Hastings SD, Helback O, Ho W, Hockemeyer D, Huang C, Huff S, Hunker A, Johansen N, Jones D, Juneau Z, Kalmbach B, Kannan M, Khem S, Kussick E, Kutsal R, Larsen R, Lee C, Lee AY, Leibly M, Lenz GH, Li S, Liang E, Lusk N, Madigan Z, Malloy J, Malone J, McCue R, Melchor J, Mollenkopf T, Moosman S, Morin E, Newman D, Ng L, Ngo K, Omstead V, Otto S, Oyama A, Pena N, Pham T, Phillips E, Pom CA, Potekhina L, Ransford S, Ray PL, Rette D, Reynoldson C, Rimorin C, Rocha D, Ruiz A, Sanchez REA, Sawyer L, Sedeno-Cortes A, Sevigny JP, Shapovalova N, Shepard N, Shulga L, Sigler AR, Siverts L, Soliman S, Somasundaram S, Staats B, Stewart K, Szelenyi E, Tieu M, Trader C, Tran A, van Velthoven CTJ, Walker M, Wang Y, Weed N, Wirthlin M, Wood T, Wynalda B, Yao Z, Zhou T, Ariza J, Dee N, Reding M, Ronellenfitch K, Mufti S, Sunkin SM, Smith KA, Esposito L, Waters J, Thyagarajan B, Yao S, Lein ES, Zeng H, Levi BP, Ngai J, Ting JT, Tasic B. Cell. 2025 May 16:S0092-8674(25)00513-6. doi: 10.1016/j.cell.2025.05.002. PubMed 40403729.
Backbone
  Vector backbone: pAAV
  Vector type: AAV
Growth in bacteria
  Bacterial resistance: Ampicillin, 100 μg/mL
  Growth temperature: 30°C
  Growth strain: NEB Stable
  Copy number: High Copy
Gene/Insert
  Gene/Insert name: SYFP2-P2A-3XFLAG-10aa-H2B
  Species: Synthetic
  Mutation: NA
  Promoter: minBG
  Cloning method: Other
Terms and licenses: Academic/Nonprofit Terms; Industry Terms: Not Available to Industry
Depositor comments: Cloning Method: RE Cloning
How to cite: AiP13878 - pAAV-AiE1037m-minBG-SYFP2-P2A-3XFLAG-10aa-H2B-WPRE3-BGHpA (Alias: CN3878) was a gift from Allen Institute for Brain Science & Jonathan Ting (Addgene plasmid # 224059 ; http://n2t.net/addgene:224059 ; RRID:Addgene_224059)
