[The description below was written by a language model from this plasmid's Addgene catalogue record and pLannotate feature annotations shown in this document.]
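Description:
AiP13878 - pAAV-AiE1037m-minBG-SYFP2-P2A-3XFLAG-10aa-H2B-WPRE3-BGHpA (alias CN3878) is a 5.3 kb AAV transfer plasmid built on a pAAV backbone. It is used to package a recombinant AAV genome that reports the activity of a cell-type-selective enhancer. It is propagated in bacteria through a high-copy ColE1/pUC-type origin and selected with ampicillin via the bla gene. An f1 phage origin and small remnants of the pBR322 bom and rop regions are also present in the backbone. AAV2 inverted terminal repeats flank the expression cassette and supply the cis signals for genome replication and encapsidation. The right ITR is annotated in full, while the left one is detected only as short fragments, which may reflect the difficulty of sequencing and annotating these repeats.

Between the ITRs, the enhancer AiE1037m sits upstream of the minBG minimal promoter. Neither element was picked up by the automated annotation, but both would fall in the unannotated stretch preceding the reporter. A minimal promoter has little activity by itself, so expression depends on the enhancer, which is described as designed to drive transgene expression in cortical layer 5 extratelencephalic (L5 ET) neurons. The synthetic payload encodes the yellow fluorescent protein SYFP2, followed by a P2A self-cleaving peptide and a 3xFLAG-tagged human histone H2B joined through a 10-amino-acid linker. Targeted cells should therefore show soluble fluorescence together with a separate, chromatin-bound epitope tag marking the nucleus. A shortened WPRE (WPRE3) enhances transcript expression, and the bovine growth hormone polyadenylation signal terminates the message. The construct belongs to a suite of enhancer AAVs for genetic access to cortical cell types.
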