Features (pLannotate 1.2.2; 16 found; start..end, strand, type, name):
     12..39      +  repeat_region  AAV2 ITR (fragment): inverted terminal repeat of adeno-associated virus serotype 2 inverted
     68..95      +  repeat_region  AAV2 ITR (fragment): inverted terminal repeat of adeno-associated virus serotype 2 inverted
    783..1499    +  CDS            SYFP2: SYFP2 is a basic (constitutively fluorescent) yellow fluorescent protein published in 2006, derived from Aequorea victoria. It is reported to be a very rapidly-maturing monomer with moderate acid sensitivity.
   1578..1643    +  CDS            3xFLAG: three tandem FLAG® epitope tags, followed by an enterokinase cleavage site
   1674..2051    +  CDS            H2B: human histone H2B; HIST1H2BJ
   2085..2242    +  misc_feature   WPRE (fragment): woodchuck hepatitis virus posttranscriptional regulatory element
   2248..2328    +  misc_feature   WPRE (fragment): woodchuck hepatitis virus posttranscriptional regulatory element
   2345..2456    +  polyA_signal   bGH poly(A) signal: bovine growth hormone polyadenylation signal
   2574..2714    +  repeat_region  AAV2 ITR: inverted terminal repeat of adeno-associated virus serotype 2 inverted
   2719..2770    -  misc_feature   bom (fragment): basis of mobility region from pBR322
   2789..3244    +  rep_origin     f1 ori (sequence partly withheld): f1 bacteriophage origin of replication; arrow indicates direction of (+) strand synthesis
   3245..3294    -  misc_feature   bom (fragment): basis of mobility region from pBR322
   3396..3431    -  CDS            rop (fragment): Rop protein, which maintains plasmids at low copy number; rop
   3526..3630    +  promoter       AmpR promoter: bla
   3631..4491    +  CDS            AmpR: β-lactamase; bla; confers resistance to ampicillin, carbenicillin, and related antibiotics
   4662..5250    +  rep_origin     ori: high-copy-number ColE1/pMB1/pBR322/pUC origin of replication
>Addgene plasmid #224059 | AiP13878 - pAAV-AiE1037m-minBG-SYFP2-P2A-3XFLAG-10aa-H2B-WPRE3-BGHpA (Alias: CN3878) | addgene full sequence | sequence record 449640 | Addgene NGS Result
CCTGCAGGCAGCTGCGCGCTCGCTCGCTCACTGAGGCCGCCCGGGCGTCGGGCGACCTTTGGTCGCCCGG
CCTCAGTGAGCGAGCGAGCGCGCAGAGAGGGAGTGGCCAACTCCATCACTAGGGGTTCCTGCGGCCGCAC
GCGTTCTTCTGCAGAATGGGATGTTTCAGTCAGGGAGGAAACTGTTACTCAACAAAAGGGCTGTAAATAA
TTTGAATACTTACTGATTTTTATAATGCACTTTGTAGCACAGGGCTTCTTGAATATACCCTTGAGAAACT
TTCTGGGAATCAATGACACATCCTTTAGTGCATATTTTTAAAAGTGGTGCTATTTTGAAGACTACACTAT
GCTAAGGACATAAATGATTATTCATTAGAATTTCCCACCTTGGGAGAATTATTGGCCAGGTCCCAAAGTG
TATGATCGTCACTGGAGACTGTTTTCATCCTTTTCAAGCTGTTCATTGAGTTGCTTTGATCCTTTTAAAC
ATAAAGTTCTAAAGTTAAATTTAGTACACCTAGGGAAAAGGCTCCTTGGTGTAAAGCAAAAAGCTGCTAG
AAAGTGAAAAAAACGTCGTTTCCCCAAAGGCTTTGAATTAAAATTCAATTCAATTTCATTAACACTCACT
GAATGCCTGTAGGGGGCAGAACACTGTGCTAGGCATTAGAACTCGAAATATACGAGCTCGGGCTGGGCAT
AAAAGTCAGGGCAGAGCCATCTATTGCTTACATTTGCTTCTGGGATCCAGATCTTTCGAAGCTAGCGCTA
CCGGTCGCCACCATGGTCTCCAAGGGCGAGGAGCTGTTCACCGGGGTGGTGCCCATCCTGGTCGAGCTGG
ACGGCGATGTCAACGGCCACAAGTTCAGCGTGTCCGGCGAGGGCGAGGGCGATGCCACCTACGGCAAGCT
GACCCTGAAGCTGATCTGCACCACCGGCAAGCTGCCCGTGCCCTGGCCCACCCTCGTGACCACCCTGGGC
TACGGCGTGCAGTGCTTCGCCCGCTACCCCGACCACATGAAGCAGCACGACTTCTTCAAGTCCGCCATGC
CCGAAGGCTACGTCCAGGAGCGCACCATCTTCTTCAAAGACGACGGCAACTACAAGACCCGCGCCGAGGT
GAAGTTCGAGGGCGACACCCTGGTGAACCGCATCGAGCTGAAGGGCATCGACTTCAAGGAGGACGGCAAC
ATCCTGGGGCACAAGCTGGAGTACAACTACAACAGCCACAACGTCTATATCACCGCCGACAAGCAGAAGA
ACGGCATCAAGGCCAACTTCAAGATCCGCCACAACATCGAGGACGGCGGCGTGCAGCTCGCCGACCACTA
CCAGCAGAACACCCCCATCGGCGACGGCCCCGTGCTGCTGCCCGACAACCACTACCTGAGCTACCAGTCC
AAGCTGAGCAAAGACCCCAACGAGAAGCGCGATCACATGGTCCTGCTGGAGTTCGTGACCGCCGCCGGGA
TCACTCTCGGCATGGACGAGCTGTACAAGGGCTCTGGTGCTACCAACTTCTCACTGTTGAAACAGGCAGG
GGATGTAGAGGAGAATCCAGGGCCTGGTGCTAGTGGAGACTACAAAGACCATGACGGAGATTATAAAGAT
CATGACATCGATTACAAGGATGACGATGACAAGTCCGGACTCAGATCTGGAGGCTCCGGAGGCCCAGAGC
CAGCGAAGTCTGCTCCCGCCCCGAAAAAGGGCTCCAAGAAGGCGGTGACTAAGGCGCAGAAGAAAGGCGG
CAAGAAGCGCAAGCGCAGCCGCAAGGAGAGCTATTCCATCTATGTGTATAAGGTTCTGAAGCAGGTCCAC
CCTGACACCGGCATTTCGTCCAAGGCCATGGGCATCATGAACTCGTTTGTGAACGACATTTTCGAGCGCA
TCGCAGGTGAGGCTTCCCGCCTGGCGCATTACAACAAGCGCTCGACCATCACCTCCAGGGAGATCCAGAC
GGCCGTGCGCCTGCTGCTGCCTGGGGAGTTGGCCAAGCACGCCGTGTCCGAGGGTACTAAGGCCATCACC
AAGTACACCAGCGCTAAGTAATGAGGCGCGCCGCGGCCGCGAATTCGATATCATAATCAACCTCTGGATT
ACAAAATTTGTGAAAGATTGACTGGTATTCTTAACTATGTTGCTCCTTTTACGCTATGTGGATACGCTGC
TTTAATGCCTTTGTATCATGCTATTGCTTCCCGTATGGCTTTCATTTTCTCCTCCTTGTATAAATCCTGG
TTAGTTCTTGCCACGGCGGAACTCATCGCCGCCTGCCTTGCCCGCTGCTGGACAGGGGCTCGGCTGTTGG
GCACTGACAATTCCGTGGCTCGAGAGATCTTCGACTGTGCCTTCTAGTTGCCAGCCATCTGTTGTTTGCC
CCTCCCCCGTGCCTTCCTTGACCCTGGAAGGTGCCACTCCCACTGTCCTTTCCTAATAAAATGAGGAAAT
TGCATCGCATTGTCTGAGTAGGTGTCATTCTATTCTGGGGGGTGGGGTGGGGCAGGACAGCAAGGGGGAG
GATTGGGAAGACAATAGCAGGCATGAGATCTCACGTGCGGACCGAGCGGCCGCAGGAACCCCTAGTGATG
GAGTTGGCCACTCCCTCTCTGCGCGCTCGCTCGCTCACTGAGGCCGGGCGACCAAAGGTCGCCCGACGCC
CGGGCTTTGCCCGGGCGGCCTCAGTGAGCGAGCGAGCGCGCAGCTGCCTGCAGGGGCGCCTGATGCGGTA
TTTTCTCCTTACGCATCTGTGCGGTATTTCACACCGCATA
[95 nt withheld, positions 2771-2865]
T
[46 nt withheld, positions 2867-2912]
C
[141 nt withheld, positions 2914-3054]
CCTTTGACGTTGGAGTCCACGTTCTTT
[37 nt withheld, positions 3082-3118]
ACTCTATCTCGGGCTATTCTTTTGATTTATAAGGGATTTTGCCGATTTCGGTCTATTGGTTAAAAAATGA
GCTGATTTAACAAAAATTTAACGCGAATTTTAACAAAATATTAACGTTTACAATTTTATGGTGCACTCTC
AGTACAATCTGCTCTGATGCCGCATAGTTAAGCCAGCCCCGACACCCGCCAACACCCGCTGACGCGCCCT
GACGGGCTTGTCTGCTCCCGGCATCCGCTTACAGACAAGCTGTGACCGTCTCCGGGAGCTGCATGTGTCA
GAGGTTTTCACCGTCATCACCGAAACGCGCGAGACGAAAGGGCCTCGTGATACGCCTATTTTTATAGGTT
AATGTCATGATAATAATGGTTTCTTAGACGTCAGGTGGCACTTTTCGGGGAAATGTGCGCGGAACCCCTA
TTTGTTTATTTTTCTAAATACATTCAAATATGTATCCGCTCATGAGACAATAACCCTGATAAATGCTTCA
ATAATATTGAAAAAGGAAGAGTATGAGTATTCAACATTTCCGTGTCGCCCTTATTCCCTTTTTTGCGGCA
TTTTGCCTTCCTGTTTTTGCTCACCCAGAAACGCTGGTGAAAGTAAAAGATGCTGAAGATCAGTTGGGTG
CACGAGTGGGTTACATCGAACTGGATCTCAACAGCGGTAAGATCCTTGAGAGTTTTCGCCCCGAAGAACG
TTTTCCAATGATGAGCACTTTTAAAGTTCTGCTATGTGGCGCGGTATTATCCCGTATTGACGCCGGGCAA
GAGCAACTCGGTCGCCGCATACACTATTCTCAGAATGACTTGGTTGAGTACTCACCAGTCACAGAAAAGC
ATCTTACGGATGGCATGACAGTAAGAGAATTATGCAGTGCTGCCATAACCATGAGTGATAACACTGCGGC
CAACTTACTTCTGACAACGATCGGAGGACCGAAGGAGCTAACCGCTTTTTTGCACAACATGGGGGATCAT
GTAACTCGCCTTGATCGTTGGGAACCGGAGCTGAATGAAGCCATACCAAACGACGAGCGTGACACCACGA
TGCCTGTAGCAATGGCAACAACGTTGCGCAAACTATTAACTGGCGAACTACTTACTCTAGCTTCCCGGCA
ACAATTAATAGACTGGATGGAGGCGGATAAAGTTGCAGGACCACTTCTGCGCTCGGCCCTTCCGGCTGGC
TGGTTTATTGCTGATAAATCTGGAGCCGGTGAGCGTGGGTCTCGCGGTATCATTGCAGCACTGGGGCCAG
ATGGTAAGCCCTCCCGTATCGTAGTTATCTACACGACGGGGAGTCAGGCAACTATGGATGAACGAAATAG
ACAGATCGCTGAGATAGGTGCCTCACTGATTAAGCATTGGTAACTGTCAGACCAAGTTTACTCATATATA
CTTTAGATTGATTTAAAACTTCATTTTTAATTTAAAAGGATCTAGGTGAAGATCCTTTTTGATAATCTCA
TGACCAAAATCCCTTAACGTGAGTTTTCGTTCCACTGAGCGTCAGACCCCGTAGAAAAGATCAAAGGATC
TTCTTGAGATCCTTTTTTTCTGCGCGTAATCTGCTGCTTGCAAACAAAAAAACCACCGCTACCAGCGGTG
GTTTGTTTGCCGGATCAAGAGCTACCAACTCTTTTTCCGAAGGTAACTGGCTTCAGCAGAGCGCAGATAC
CAAATACTGTTCTTCTAGTGTAGCCGTAGTTAGGCCACCACTTCAAGAACTCTGTAGCACCGCCTACATA
CCTCGCTCTGCTAATCCTGTTACCAGTGGCTGCTGCCAGTGGCGATAAGTCGTGTCTTACCGGGTTGGAC
TCAAGACGATAGTTACCGGATAAGGCGCAGCGGTCGGGCTGAACGGGGGGTTCGTGCACACAGCCCAGCT
TGGAGCGAACGACCTACACCGAACTGAGATACCTACAGCGTGAGCTATGAGAAAGCGCCACGCTTCCCGA
AGGGAGAAAGGCGGACAGGTATCCGGTAAGCGGCAGGGTCGGAACAGGAGAGCGCACGAGGGAGCTTCCA
GGGGGAAACGCCTGGTATCTTTATAGTCCTGTCGGGTTTCGCCACCTCTGACTTGAGCGTCGATTTTTGT
GATGCTCGTCAGGGGGGCGGAGCCTATGGAAAAACGCCAGCAACGCGGCCTTTTTACGGTTCCTGGCCTT
TTGCTGGCCTTTTGCTCACATGT
